>Addgene plasmid #86361 | PX458_ZFP1_iso1_2 | depositor full sequence | sequence record 168242 | Full Sequence
TTTTGCTCACATGTNNGAGGGCCTATTTCCCATGATTCCTTCATATTTGCATATACGATACAAGGCTGTT
AGAGAGATAATTGGAATTAATTTGACTGTAAACACAAAGATATTAGTACAAAATACGTGACGTAGAAAGT
AATAATTTCTTGGGTAGTTTGCAGTTTTAAAATTATGTTTTAAAATGGACTATCATATGCTTACCGTAAC
TTGAAAGTATTTCGATTTCTTGGCTTTATATATCTTGTGGAAAGGACGAAACACCGAGTTTTCCACAGTA
AGACCGTTTTAGAGCTAGAAATAGCAAGTTAAAATAAGGCTAGTCCGTTATCAACTTGAAAAAGTGGCAC
CGAGTCGGTGCTTTTTTGTTTTAGAGCTAGAAATAGCAAGTTAAAATAAGGCTAGTCCGTTTTTAGCGCG
TGCGCCAATTCTGCAGACAAATGGCTCTAGAGGTACCCGTTACATAACTTACGGTAAATGGCCCGCCTGG
CTGACCGCCCAACGACCCCCGCCCATTGACGTCAATAGTAACGCCAATAGGGACTTTCCATTGACGTCAA
TGGGTGGAGTATTTACGGTAAACTGCCCACTTGGCAGTACATCAAGTGTATCATATGCCAAGTACGCCCC
CTATTGACGTCAATGACGGTAAATGGCCCGCCTGGCATTGTGCCCAGTACATGACCTTATGGGACTTTCC
TACTTGGCAGTACATCTACGTATTAGTCATCGCTATTACCATGGTCGAGGTGAGCCCCACGTTCTGCTTC
ACTCTCCCCATCTCCCCCCCCTCCCCACCCCCAATTTTGTATTTATTTATTTTTTAATTATTTTGTGCAG
CGATGGGGGCGGGGGGGGGGGGGGGGCGCGCGCCAGGCGGGGCGGGGCGGGGCGAGGGGCGGGGCGGGGC
GAGGCGGAGAGGTGCGGCGGCAGCCAATCAGAGCGGCGCGCTCCGAAAGTTTCCTTTTATGGCGAGGCGG
CGGCGGCGGCGGCCCTATAAAAAGCGAAGCGCGCGGCGGGCGGGAGTCGCTGCGACGCTGCCTTCGCCCC
GTGCCCCGCTCCGCCGCCGCCTCGCGCCGCCCGCCCCGGCTCTGACTGACCGCGTTACTCCCACAGGTGA
GCGGGCGGGACGGCCCTTCTCCTCCGGGCTGTAATTAGCTGAGCAAGAGGTAAGGGTTTAAGGGATGGTT
GGTTGGTGGGGTATTAATGTTTAATTACCTGGAGCACCTGCCTGAAATCACTTTTTTTCAGGTTGGACCG
GTGCCACCATGGACTATAAGGACCACGACGGAGACTACAAGGATCATGATATTGATTACAAAGACGATGA
CGATAAGATGGCCCCAAAGAAGAAGCGGAAGGTCGGTATCCACGGAGTCCCAGCAGCCGACAAGAAGTAC
AGCATCGGCCTGGACATCGGCACCAACTCTGTGGGCTGGGCCGTGATCACCGACGAGTACAAGGTGCCCA
GCAAGAAATTCAAGGTGCTGGGCAACACCGACCGGCACAGCATCAAGAAGAACCTGATCGGAGCCCTGCT
GTTCGACAGCGGCGAAACAGCCGAGGCCACCCGGCTGAAGAGAACCGCCAGAAGAAGATACACCAGACGG
AAGAACCGGATCTGCTATCTGCAAGAGATCTTCAGCAACGAGATGGCCAAGGTGGACGACAGCTTCTTCC
ACAGACTGGAAGAGTCCTTCCTGGTGGAAGAGGATAAGAAGCACGAGCGGCACCCCATCTTCGGCAACAT
CGTGGACGAGGTGGCCTACCACGAGAAGTACCCCACCATCTACCACCTGAGAAAGAAACTGGTGGACAGC
ACCGACAAGGCCGACCTGCGGCTGATCTATCTGGCCCTGGCCCACATGATCAAGTTCCGGGGCCACTTCC
TGATCGAGGGCGACCTGAACCCCGACAACAGCGACGTGGACAAGCTGTTCATCCAGCTGGTGCAGACCTA
CAACCAGCTGTTCGAGGAAAACCCCATCAACGCCAGCGGCGTGGACGCCAAGGCCATCCTGTCTGCCAGA
CTGAGCAAGAGCAGACGGCTGGAAAATCTGATCGCCCAGCTGCCCGGCGAGAAGAAGAATGGCCTGTTCG
GAAACCTGATTGCCCTGAGCCTGGGCCTGACCCCCAACTTCAAGAGCAACTTCGACCTGGCCGAGGATGC
CAAACTGCAGCTGAGCAAGGACACCTACGACGACGACCTGGACAACCTGCTGGCCCAGATCGGCGACCAG
TACGCCGACCTGTTTCTGGCCGCCAAGAACCTGTCCGACGCCATCCTGCTGAGCGACATCCTGAGAGTGA
ACACCGAGATCACCAAGGCCCCCCTGAGCGCCTCTATGATCAAGAGATACGACGAGCACCACCAGGACCT
GACCCTGCTGAAAGCTCTCGTGCGGCAGCAGCTGCCTGAGAAGTACAAAGAGATTTTCTTCGACCAGAGC
AAGAACGGCTACGCCGGCTACATTGACGGCGGAGCCAGCCAGGAAGAGTTCTACAAGTTCATCAAGCCCA
TCCTGGAAAAGATGGACGGCACCGAGGAACTGCTCGTGAAGCTGAACAGAGAGGACCTGCTGCGGAAGCA
GCGGACCTTCGACAACGGCAGCATCCCCCACCAGATCCACCTGGGAGAGCTGCACGCCATTCTGCGGCGG
CAGGAAGATTTTTACCCATTCCTGAAGGACAACCGGGAAAAGATCGAGAAGATCCTGACCTTCCGCATCC
CCTACTACGTGGGCCCTCTGGCCAGGGGAAACAGCAGATTCGCCTGGATGACCAGAAAGAGCGAGGAAAC
CATCACCCCCTGGAACTTCGAGGAAGTGGTGGACAAGGGCGCTTCCGCCCAGAGCTTCATCGAGCGGATG
ACCAACTTCGATAAGAACCTGCCCAACGAGAAGGTGCTGCCCAAGCACAGCCTGCTGTACGAGTACTTCA
CCGTGTATAACGAGCTGACCAAAGTGAAATACGTGACCGAGGGAATGAGAAAGCCCGCCTTCCTGAGCGG
CGAGCAGAAAAAGGCCATCGTGGACCTGCTGTTCAAGACCAACCGGAAAGTGACCGTGAAGCAGCTGAAA
GAGGACTACTTCAAGAAAATCGAGTGCTTCGACTCCGTGGAAATCTCCGGCGTGGAAGATCGGTTCAACG
CCTCCCTGGGCACATACCACGATCTGCTGAAAATTATCAAGGACAAGGACTTCCTGGACAATGAGGAAAA
CGAGGACATTCTGGAAGATATCGTGCTGACCCTGACACTGTTTGAGGACAGAGAGATGATCGAGGAACGG
CTGAAAACCTATGCCCACCTGTTCGACGACAAAGTGATGAAGCAGCTGAAGCGGCGGAGATACACCGGCT
GGGGCAGGCTGAGCCGGAAGCTGATCAACGGCATCCGGGACAAGCAGTCCGGCAAGACAATCCTGGATTT
CCTGAAGTCCGACGGCTTCGCCAACAGAAACTTCATGCAGCTGATCCACGACGACAGCCTGACCTTTAAA
GAGGACATCCAGAAAGCCCAGGTGTCCGGCCAGGGCGATAGCCTGCACGAGCACATTGCCAATCTGGCCG
GCAGCCCCGCCATTAAGAAGGGCATCCTGCAGACAGTGAAGGTGGTGGACGAGCTCGTGAAAGTGATGGG
CCGGCACAAGCCCGAGAACATCGTGATCGAAATGGCCAGAGAGAACCAGACCACCCAGAAGGGACAGAAG
AACAGCCGCGAGAGAATGAAGCGGATCGAAGAGGGCATCAAAGAGCTGGGCAGCCAGATCCTGAAAGAAC
ACCCCGTGGAAAACACCCAGCTGCAGAACGAGAAGCTGTACCTGTACTACCTGCAGAATGGGCGGGATAT
GTACGTGGACCAGGAACTGGACATCAACCGGCTGTCCGACTACGATGTGGACCATATCGTGCCTCAGAGC
TTTCTGAAGGACGACTCCATCGACAACAAGGTGCTGACCAGAAGCGACAAGAACCGGGGCAAGAGCGACA
ACGTGCCCTCCGAAGAGGTCGTGAAGAAGATGAAGAACTACTGGCGGCAGCTGCTGAACGCCAAGCTGAT
TACCCAGAGAAAGTTCGACAATCTGACCAAGGCCGAGAGAGGCGGCCTGAGCGAACTGGATAAGGCCGGC
TTCATCAAGAGACAGCTGGTGGAAACCCGGCAGATCACAAAGCACGTGGCACAGATCCTGGACTCCCGGA
TGAACACTAAGTACGACGAGAATGACAAGCTGATCCGGGAAGTGAAAGTGATCACCCTGAAGTCCAAGCT
GGTGTCCGATTTCCGGAAGGATTTCCAGTTTTACAAAGTGCGCGAGATCAACAACTACCACCACGCCCAC
GACGCCTACCTGAACGCCGTCGTGGGAACCGCCCTGATCAAAAAGTACCCTAAGCTGGAAAGCGAGTTCG
TGTACGGCGACTACAAGGTGTACGACGTGCGGAAGATGATCGCCAAGAGCGAGCAGGAAATCGGCAAGGC
TACCGCCAAGTACTTCTTCTACAGCAACATCATGAACTTTTTCAAGACCGAGATTACCCTGGCCAACGGC
GAGATCCGGAAGCGGCCTCTGATCGAGACAAACGGCGAAACCGGGGAGATCGTGTGGGATAAGGGCCGGG
ATTTTGCCACCGTGCGGAAAGTGCTGAGCATGCCCCAAGTGAATATCGTGAAAAAGACCGAGGTGCAGAC
AGGCGGCTTCAGCAAAGAGTCTATCCTGCCCAAGAGGAACAGCGATAAGCTGATCGCCAGAAAGAAGGAC
TGGGACCCTAAGAAGTACGGCGGCTTCGACAGCCCCACCGTGGCCTATTCTGTGCTGGTGGTGGCCAAAG
TGGAAAAGGGCAAGTCCAAGAAACTGAAGAGTGTGAAAGAGCTGCTGGGGATCACCATCATGGAAAGAAG
CAGCTTCGAGAAGAATCCCATCGACTTTCTGGAAGCCAAGGGCTACAAAGAAGTGAAAAAGGACCTGATC
ATCAAGCTGCCTAAGTACTCCCTGTTCGAGCTGGAAAACGGCCGGAAGAGAATGCTGGCCTCTGCCGGCG
AACTGCAGAAGGGAAACGAACTGGCCCTGCCCTCCAAATATGTGAACTTCCTGTACCTGGCCAGCCACTA
TGAGAAGCTGAAGGGCTCCCCCGAGGATAATGAGCAGAAACAGCTGTTTGTGGAACAGCACAAGCACTAC
CTGGACGAGATCATCGAGCAGATCAGCGAGTTCTCCAAGAGAGTGATCCTGGCCGACGCTAATCTGGACA
AAGTGCTGTCCGCCTACAACAAGCACCGGGATAAGCCCATCAGAGAGCAGGCCGAGAATATCATCCACCT
GTTTACCCTGACCAATCTGGGAGCCCCTGCCGCCTTCAAGTACTTTGACACCACCATCGACCGGAAGAGG
TACACCAGCACCAAAGAGGTGCTGGACGCCACCCTGATCCACCAGAGCATCACCGGCCTGTACGAGACAC
GGATCGACCTGTCTCAGCTGGGAGGCGACAAAAGGCCGGCGGCCACGAAAAAGGCCGGCCAGGCAAAAAA
GAAAAAGGAATTCGGCAGTGGAGAGGGCAGAGGAAGTCTGCTAACATGCGGTGACGTCGAGGAGAATCCT
GGCCCAGTGAGCAAGGGCGAGGAGCTGTTCACCGGGGTGGTGCCCATCCTGGTCGAGCTGGACGGCGACG
TAAACGGCCACAAGTTCAGCGTGTCCGGCGAGGGCGAGGGCGATGCCACCTACGGCAAGCTGACCCTGAA
GTTCATCTGCACCACCGGCAAGCTGCCCGTGCCCTGGCCCACCCTCGTGACCACCCTGACCTACGGCGTG
CAGTGCTTCAGCCGCTACCCCGACCACATGAAGCAGCACGACTTCTTCAAGTCCGCCATGCCCGAAGGCT
ACGTCCAGGAGCGCACCATCTTCTTCAAGGACGACGGCAACTACAAGACCCGCGCCGAGGTGAAGTTCGA
GGGCGACACCCTGGTGAACCGCATCGAGCTGAAGGGCATCGACTTCAAGGAGGACGGCAACATCCTGGGG
CACAAGCTGGAGTACAACTACAACAGCCACAACGTCTATATCATGGCCGACAAGCAGAAGAACGGCATCA
AGGTGAACTTCAAGATCCGCCACAACATCGAGGACGGCAGCGTGCAGCTCGCCGACCACTACCAGCAGAA
CACCCCCATCGGCGACGGCCCCGTGCTGCTGCCCGACAACCACTACCTGAGCACCCAGTCCGCCCTGAGC
AAAGACCCCAACGAGAAGCGCGATCACATGGTCCTGCTGGAGTTCGTGACCGCCGCCGGGATCACTCTCG
GCATGGACGAGCTGTACAAGGAATTCTAACTAGAGCTCGCTGATCAGCCTCGACTGTGCCTTCTAGTTGC
CAGCCATCTGTTGTTTGCCCCTCCCCCGTGCCTTCCTTGACCCTGGAAGGTGCCACTCCCACTGTCCTTT
CCTAATAAAATGAGGAAATTGCATCGCATTGTCTGAGTAGGTGTCATTCTATTCTGGGGGGTGGGGTGGG
GCAGGACAGCAAGGGGGAGGATTGGGAAGAGAATAGCAGGCATGCTGGGGAGCGGCCGCAGGAACCCCTA
GTGATGGAGTTGGCCACTCCCTCTCTGCGCGCTCGCTCGCTCACTGAGGCCGGGCGACCAAAGGTCGCCC
GACGCCCGGGCTTTGCCCGGGCGGCCTCAGTGAGCGAGCGAGCGCGCAGCTGCCTGCAGGGGCGCCTGAT
GCGGTATTTTCTCCTTACGCATCTGTGCGGTATTTCACACCGCATA
[142 nt withheld, positions 6767-6908]
C
[141 nt withheld, positions 6910-7050]
CCTTTGACGTTGGAGTCCACGTTCTTT
[37 nt withheld, positions 7078-7114]
ACCCTATCTCGGGCTATTCTTTTGATTTATAAGGGATTTTGCCGATTTCGGCCTATTGGTTAAAAAATGA
GCTGATTTAACAAAAATTTAACGCGAATTTTAACAAAATATTAACGTTTACAATTTTATGGTGCACTCTC
AGTACAATCTGCTCTGATGCCGCATAGTTAAGCCAGCCCCGACACCCGCCAACACCCGCTGACGCGCCCT
GACGGGCTTGTCTGCTCCCGGCATCCGCTTACAGACAAGCTGTGACCGTCTCCGGGAGCTGCATGTGTCA
GAGGTTTTCACCGTCATCACCGAAACGCGCGAGACGAAAGGGCCTCGTGATACGCCTATTTTTATAGGTT
AATGTCATGATAATAATGGTTTCTTAGACGTCAGGTGGCACTTTTCGGGGAAATGTGCGCGGAACCCCTA
TTTGTTTATTTTTCTAAATACATTCAAATATGTATCCGCTCATGAGACAATAACCCTGATAAATGCTTCA
ATAATATTGAAAAAGGAAGAGTATGAGTATTCAACATTTCCGTGTCGCCCTTATTCCCTTTTTTGCGGCA
TTTTGCCTTCCTGTTTTTGCTCACCCAGAAACGCTGGTGAAAGTAAAAGATGCTGAAGATCAGTTGGGTG
CACGAGTGGGTTACATCGAACTGGATCTCAACAGCGGTAAGATCCTTGAGAGTTTTCGCCCCGAAGAACG
TTTTCCAATGATGAGCACTTTTAAAGTTCTGCTATGTGGCGCGGTATTATCCCGTATTGACGCCGGGCAA
GAGCAACTCGGTCGCCGCATACACTATTCTCAGAATGACTTGGTTGAGTACTCACCAGTCACAGAAAAGC
ATCTTACGGATGGCATGACAGTAAGAGAATTATGCAGTGCTGCCATAACCATGAGTGATAACACTGCGGC
CAACTTACTTCTGACAACGATCGGAGGACCGAAGGAGCTAACCGCTTTTTTGCACAACATGGGGGATCAT
GTAACTCGCCTTGATCGTTGGGAACCGGAGCTGAATGAAGCCATACCAAACGACGAGCGTGACACCACGA
TGCCTGTAGCAATGGCAACAACGTTGCGCAAACTATTAACTGGCGAACTACTTACTCTAGCTTCCCGGCA
ACAATTAATAGACTGGATGGAGGCGGATAAAGTTGCAGGACCACTTCTGCGCTCGGCCCTTCCGGCTGGC
TGGTTTATTGCTGATAAATCTGGAGCCGGTGAGCGTGGAAGCCGCGGTATCATTGCAGCACTGGGGCCAG
ATGGTAAGCCCTCCCGTATCGTAGTTATCTACACGACGGGGAGTCAGGCAACTATGGATGAACGAAATAG
ACAGATCGCTGAGATAGGTGCCTCACTGATTAAGCATTGGTAACTGTCAGACCAAGTTTACTCATATATA
CTTTAGATTGATTTAAAACTTCATTTTTAATTTAAAAGGATCTAGGTGAAGATCCTTTTTGATAATCTCA
TGACCAAAATCCCTTAACGTGAGTTTTCGTTCCACTGAGCGTCAGACCCCGTAGAAAAGATCAAAGGATC
TTCTTGAGATCCTTTTTTTCTGCGCGTAATCTGCTGCTTGCAAACAAAAAAACCACCGCTACCAGCGGTG
GTTTGTTTGCCGGATCAAGAGCTACCAACTCTTTTTCCGAAGGTAACTGGCTTCAGCAGAGCGCAGATAC
CAAATACTGTCCTTCTAGTGTAGCCGTAGTTAGGCCACCACTTCAAGAACTCTGTAGCACCGCCTACATA
CCTCGCTCTGCTAATCCTGTTACCAGTGGCTGCTGCCAGTGGCGATAAGTCGTGTCTTACCGGGTTGGAC
TCAAGACGATAGTTACCGGATAAGGCGCAGCGGTCGGGCTGAACGGGGGGTTCGTGCACACAGCCCAGCT
TGGAGCGAACGACCTACACCGAACTGAGATACCTACAGCGTGAGCTATGAGAAAGCGCCACGCTTCCCGA
AGGGAGAAAGGCGGACAGGTATCCGGTAAGCGGCAGGGTCGGAACAGGAGAGCGCACGAGGGAGCTTCCA
GGGGGAAACGCCTGGTATCTTTATAGTCCTGTCGGGTTTCGCCACCTCTGACTTGAGCGTCGATTTTTGT
GATGCTCGTCAGGGGGGCGGAGCCTATGGAAAAACGCCAGCAACGCGGCCTTTTTACGGTTCCTGGCCTT
TTGCTGGCC
Features (pLannotate 1.2.2; 19 found; start..end, strand, type, name):
     17..257     +  promoter       U6 promoter: RNA polymerase III promoter for human U6 snRNA
    286..361     +  misc_RNA       gRNA scaffold: guide RNA scaffold for the Streptococcus pyogenes CRISPR/Cas9 system
    368..411     +  misc_RNA       gRNA scaffold (fragment): guide RNA scaffold for the Streptococcus pyogenes CRISPR/Cas9 system
    458..743     +  enhancer       CMV enhancer: human cytomegalovirus immediate early enhancer; contains an 18-bp deletion relative to the standard CMV enhancer
    745..1022    +  promoter       chicken β-actin promoter: No description available
   1023..1251    +  intron         hybrid intron: hybrid between chicken β-actin (CBA) and minute virus of mice (MMV) introns (Gray et al., 2011)
   1389..2990    +  CDS            Cas9(N): N-terminal portion of Streptococcus pyogenes Cas9 (Zetsche et al., 2015)
   2991..5489    +  CDS            Cas9(C): C-terminal portion of Streptococcus pyogenes Cas9 (Zetsche et al., 2015)
   5490..5537    +  CDS            nucleoplasmin NLS: bipartite nuclear localization signal from nucleoplasmin
   5607..6320    +  CDS            EGFP: EGFP is a basic (constitutively fluorescent) green fluorescent protein published in 1996, derived from Aequorea victoria. It is reported to be a rapidly-maturing weak dimer with moderate acid sensitivity.
   6354..6465    +  polyA_signal   bGH poly(A) signal: bovine growth hormone polyadenylation signal
   6570..6710    +  repeat_region  AAV2 ITR: inverted terminal repeat of adeno-associated virus serotype 2 inverted
   6715..6766    -  misc_feature   bom (fragment): basis of mobility region from pBR322
   6785..7165    +  rep_origin     M13 ori (sequence partly withheld): M13 bacteriophage origin of replication; arrow indicates direction of (+) strand synthesis
   7241..7290    -  misc_feature   bom (fragment): basis of mobility region from pBR322
   7392..7427    -  CDS            rop (fragment): Rop protein, which maintains plasmids at low copy number; rop
   7522..7626    +  promoter       AmpR promoter: bla
   7627..8487    +  CDS            AmpR: β-lactamase; bla; confers resistance to ampicillin, carbenicillin, and related antibiotics
   8658..9246    +  rep_origin     ori: high-copy-number ColE1/pMB1/pBR322/pUC origin of replication
