[The description below was written by a language model from this plasmid's Addgene catalogue record and pLannotate feature annotations shown in this document.]
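Description:
PX458_ZFP1_iso1_2 is a mammalian CRISPR/Cas9 expression plasmid of about 9.3 kb, built on the PX458 backbone. It delivers a single guide RNA, Streptococcus pyogenes Cas9 and a green fluorescent reporter from one vector. It is maintained in E. coli as a high-copy plasmid through a ColE1/pUC-type origin and is selected with ampicillin via the β-lactamase gene. The backbone also carries an M13 (f1-type) phage origin, a single annotated AAV2 inverted terminal repeat, and short bom and rop fragments that appear to be backbone remnants rather than functional parts of the design.

The construct-specific insert is a 20-nt spacer, introduced by Gibson cloning, that targets the 3' end of human ZFP1 (also known as ZNF475), isoform 1. It sits between the human U6 RNA polymerase III promoter and the S. pyogenes guide RNA scaffold; a partial second copy of the scaffold is annotated just downstream. A separate Pol II cassette uses the CMV enhancer, chicken β-actin promoter and a hybrid intron to drive Cas9. The annotation splits Cas9 into contiguous N- and C-terminal segments that together form the full coding region. Cas9 is followed by a nucleoplasmin nuclear localization signal, EGFP and a bGH polyadenylation signal. The feature table does not annotate the linker between Cas9 and EGFP. EGFP allows transfected cells to be identified or sorted.

The plasmid belongs to a CRISPR-based epitope tagging system (CETCh-seq). In that system, cutting near the end of a gene's coding region is used to add a tag, currently FLAG, to the endogenous protein, so that DNA-binding proteins can be profiled by ChIP-seq. The "_2" in the name may indicate that it is one of several guides for this target, but the record does not say so.
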