Addgene plasmid #86361: PX458_ZFP1_iso1_2
Purpose: Encodes gRNA for 3' target of human ZFP1_iso1
Depositing lab: Eric Mendenhall & Richard M. Myers. Depositing organization: University of Alabama in Huntsville. Publication: CETCh-seq: CRISPR epitope tagging ChIP-seq of DNA-binding proteins. Savic D, Partridge EC, Newberry KM, Smith SB, Meadows SK, Roberts BS, Mackiewicz M, Mendenhall EM, Myers RM. Genome Res. 2015 Sep 9. 10.1101/gr.193540.115 PubMed 26355004.
Backbone
  Vector backbone: PX458
  Vector type: CRISPR
Growth in bacteria
  Bacterial resistance: Ampicillin, 100 μg/mL
  Growth temperature: 37°C
  Growth strain: DH5alpha
  Copy number: High Copy
Gene/Insert
  Gene/Insert name: gRNA against ZFP1_iso1
  gRNA/shRNA sequence: GAGTTTTCCACAGTAAGACC
  Species: H. sapiens (human)
  Entrez Gene: ZFP1 (a.k.a. ZNF475)
  Cloning method: Gibson Cloning
  Sequencing primers: 5′ pBR322ori-F
Terms and licenses: Academic/Nonprofit Terms; Industry Terms: Not Available to Industry
Depositor comments: Note: This plasmid is part of the Mendenhall and Meyers CRISPR-based Tagging system to add a tag (currently using FLAG) to endogenous proteins. Please see https://www.addgene.org/crispr/tagging/ for more details.
How to cite: PX458_ZFP1_iso1_2 was a gift from Eric Mendenhall & Richard M. Myers (Addgene plasmid # 86361 ; http://n2t.net/addgene:86361 ; RRID:Addgene_86361)
