>Addgene plasmid #86361 | PX458_ZFP1_iso1_2 | addgene partial sequence | sequence record 170948 | Addgene Partial NGS Result
GACTATAAGGACCACGACGGAGACTACAAGGATCATGATATTGATTACAAAGACGATGACGATAAGATGG
CCCCAAAGAAGAAGCGGAAGGTCGGTATCCACGGAGTCCCAGCAGCCGACAAGAAGTACAGCATCGGCCT
GGACATCGGCACCAACTCTGTGGGCTGGGCCGTGATCACCGACGAGTACAAGGTGCCCAGCAAGAAATTC
AAGGTGCTGGGCAACACCGACCGGCACAGCATCAAGAAGAACCTGATCGGAGCCCTGCTGTTCGACAGCG
GCGAAACAGCCGAGGCCACCCGGCTGAAGAGAACCGCCAGAAGAAGATACACCAGACGGAAGAACCGGAT
CTGCTATCTGCAAGAGATCTTCAGCAACGAGATGGCCAAGGTGGACGACAGCTTCTTCCACAGACTGGAA
GAGTCCTTCCTGGTGGAAGAGGATAAGAAGCACGAGCGGCACCCCATCTTCGGCAACATCGTGGACGAGG
TGGCCTACCACGAGAAGTACCCCACCATCTACCACCTGAGAAAGAAACTGGTGGACAGCACCGACAAGGC
CGACCTGCGGCTGATCTATCTGGCCCTGGCCCACATGATCAAGTTCCGGGGCCACTTCCTGATCGAGGGC
GACCTGAACCCCGACAACAGCGACGTGGACAAGCTGTTCATCCAGCTGGTGCAGACCTACAACCAGCTGT
TCGAGGAAAACCCCATCAACGCCAGCGGCGTGGACGCCAAGGCCATCCTGTCTGCCAGACTGAGCAAGAG
CAGACGGCTGGAAAATCTGATCGCCCAGCTGCCCGGCGAGAAGAAGAATGGCCTGTTCGGAAACCTGATT
GCCCTGAGCCTGGGCCTGACCCCCAACTTCAAGAGCAACTTCGACCTGGCCGAGGATGCCAAACTGCAGC
TGAGCAAGGACACCTACGACGACGACCTGGACAACCTGCTGGCCCAGATCGGCGACCAGTACGCCGACCT
GTTTCTGGCCGCCAAGAACCTGTCCGACGCCATCCTGCTGAGCGACATCCTGAGAGTGAACACCGAGATC
ACCAAGGCCCCCCTGAGCGCCTCTATGATCAAGAGATACGACGAGCACCACCAGGACCTGACCCTGCTGA
AAGCTCTCGTGCGGCAGCAGCTGCCTGAGAAGTACAAAGAGATTTTCTTCGACCAGAGCAAGAACGGCTA
CGCCGGCTACATTGACGGCGGAGCCAGCCAGGAAGAGTTCTACAAGTTCATCAAGCCCATCCTGGAAAAG
ATGGACGGCACCGAGGAACTGCTCGTGAAGCTGAACAGAGAGGACCTGCTGCGGAAGCAGCGGACCTTCG
ACAACGGCAGCATCCCCCACCAGATCCACCTGGGAGAGCTGCACGCCATTCTGCGGCGGCAGGAAGATTT
TTACCCATTCCTGAAGGACAACCGGGAAAAGATCGAGAAGATCCTGACCTTCCGCATCCCCTACTACGTG
GGCCCTCTGGCCAGGGGAAACAGCAGATTCGCCTGGATGACCAGAAAGAGCGAGGAAACCATCACCCCCT
GGAACTTCGAGGAAGTGGTGGACAAGGGCGCTTCCGCCCAGAGCTTCATCGAGCGGATGACCAACTTCGA
TAAGAACCTGCCCAACGAGAAGGTGCTGCCCAAGCACAGCCTGCTGTACGAGTACTTCACCGTGTATAAC
GAGCTGACCAAAGTGAAATACGTGACCGAGGGAATGAGAAAGCCCGCCTTCCTGAGCGGCGAGCAGAAAA
AGGCCATCGTGGACCTGCTGTTCAAGACCAACCGGAAAGTGACCGTGAAGCAGCTGAAAGAGGACTACTT
CAAGAAAATCGAGTGCTTCGACTCCGTGGAAATCTCCGGCGTGGAAGATCGGTTCAACGCCTCCCTGGGC
ACATACCACGATCTGCTGAAAATTATCAAGGACAAGGACTTCCTGGACAATGAGGAAAACGAGGACATTC
TGGAAGATATCGTGCTGACCCTGACACTGTTTGAGGACAGAGAGATGATCGAGGAACGGCTGAAAACCTA
TGCCCACCTGTTCGACGACAAAGTGATGAAGCAGCTGAAGCGGCGGAGATACACCGGCTGGGGCAGGCTG
AGCCGGAAGCTGATCAACGGCATCCGGGACAAGCAGTCCGGCAAGACAATCCTGGATTTCCTGAAGTCCG
ACGGCTTCGCCAACAGAAACTTCATGCAGCTGATCCACGACGACAGCCTGACCTTTAAAGAGGACATCCA
GAAAGCCCAGGTGTCCGGCCAGGGCGATAGCCTGCACGAGCACATTGCCAATCTGGCCGGCAGCCCCGCC
ATTAAGAAGGGCATCCTGCAGACAGTGAAGGTGGTGGACGAGCTCGTGAAAGTGATGGGCCGGCACAAGC
CCGAGAACATCGTGATCGAAATGGCCAGAGAGAACCAGACCACCCAGAAGGGACAGAAGAACAGCCGCGA
GAGAATGAAGCGGATCGAAGAGGGCATCAAAGAGCTGGGCAGCCAGATCCTGAAAGAACACCCCGTGGAA
AACACCCAGCTGCAGAACGAGAAGCTGTACCTGTACTACCTGCAGAATGGGCGGGATATGTACGTGGACC
AGGAACTGGACATCAACCGGCTGTCCGACTACGATGTGGACCATATCGTGCCTCAGAGCTTTCTGAAGGA
CGACTCCATCGACAACAAGGTGCTGACCAGAAGCGACAAGAACCGGGGCAAGAGCGACAACGTGCCCTCC
GAAGAGGTCGTGAAGAAGATGAAGAACTACTGGCGGCAGCTGCTGAACGCCAAGCTGATTACCCAGAGAA
AGTTCGACAATCTGACCAAGGCCGAGAGAGGCGGCCTGAGCGAACTGGATAAGGCCGGCTTCATCAAGAG
ACAGCTGGTGGAAACCCGGCAGATCACAAAGCACGTGGCACAGATCCTGGACTCCCGGATGAACACTAAG
TACGACGAGAATGACAAGCTGATCCGGGAAGTGAAAGTGATCACCCTGAAGTCCAAGCTGGTGTCCGATT
TCCGGAAGGATTTCCAGTTTTACAAAGTGCGCGAGATCAACAACTACCACCACGCCCACGACGCCTACCT
GAACGCCGTCGTGGGAACCGCCCTGATCAAAAAGTACCCTAAGCTGGAAAGCGAGTTCGTGTACGGCGAC
TACAAGGTGTACGACGTGCGGAAGATGATCGCCAAGAGCGAGCAGGAAATCGGCAAGGCTACCGCCAAGT
ACTTCTTCTACAGCAACATCATGAACTTTTTCAAGACCGAGATTACCCTGGCCAACGGCGAGATCCGGAA
GCGGCCTCTGATCGAGACAAACGGCGAAACCGGGGAGATCGTGTGGGATAAGGGCCGGGATTTTGCCACC
GTGCGGAAAGTGCTGAGCATGCCCCAAGTGAATATCGTGAAAAAGACCGAGGTGCAGACAGGCGGCTTCA
GCAAAGAGTCTATCCTGCCCAAGAGGAACAGCGATAAGCTGATCGCCAGAAAGAAGGACTGGGACCCTAA
GAAGTACGGCGGCTTCGACAGCCCCACCGTGGCCTATTCTGTGCTGGTGGTGGCCAAAGTGGAAAAGGGC
AAGTCCAAGAAACTGAAGAGTGTGAAAGAGCTGCTGGGGATCACCATCATGGAAAGAAGCAGCTTCGAGA
AGAATCCCATCGACTTTCTGGAAGCCAAGGGCTACAAAGAAGTGAAAAAGGACCTGATCATCAAGCTGCC
TAAGTACTCCCTGTTCGAGCTGGAAAACGGCCGGAAGAGAATGCTGGCCTCTGCCGGCGAACTGCAGAAG
GGAAACGAACTGGCCCTGCCCTCCAAATATGTGAACTTCCTGTACCTGGCCAGCCACTATGAGAAGCTGA
AGGGCTCCCCCGAGGATAATGAGCAGAAACAGCTGTTTGTGGAACAGCACAAGCACTACCTGGACGAGAT
CATCGAGCAGATCAGCGAGTTCTCCAAGAGAGTGATCCTGGCCGACGCTAATCTGGACAAAGTGCTGTCC
GCCTACAACAAGCACCGGGATAAGCCCATCAGAGAGCAGGCCGAGAATATCATCCACCTGTTTACCCTGA
CCAATCTGGGAGCCCCTGCCGCCTTCAAGTACTTTGACACCACCATCGACCGGAAGAGGTACACCAGCAC
CAAAGAGGTGCTGGACGCCACCCTGATCCACCAGAGCATCACCGGCCTGTACGAGACACGGATCGACCTG
TCTCAGCTGGGAGGCGACAAAAGGCCGGCGGCCACGAAAAAGGCCGGCCAGGCAAAAAAGAAAAAGGAAT
TCGGCAGTGGAGAGGGCAGAGGAAGTCTGCTAACATGCGGTGACGTCGAGGAGAATCCTGGCCCAGTGAG
CAAGGGCGAGGAGCTGTTCACCGGGGTGGTGCCCATCCTGGTCGAGCTGGACGGCGACGTAAACGGCCAC
AAGTTCAGCGTGTCCGGCGAGGGCGAGGGCGATGCCACCTACGGCAAGCTGACCCTGAAGTTCATCTGCA
CCACCGGCAAGCTGCCCGTGCCCTGGCCCACCCTCGTGACCACCCTGACCTACGGCGTGCAGTGCTTCAG
CCGCTACCCCGACCACATGAAGCAGCACGACTTCTTCAAGTCCGCCATGCCCGAAGGCTACGTCCAGGAG
CGCACCATCTTCTTCAAGGACGACGGCAACTACAAGACCCGCGCCGAGGTGAAGTTCGAGGGCGACACCC
TGGTGAACCGCATCGAGCTGAAGGGCATCGACTTCAAGGAGGACGGCAACATCCTGGGGCACAAGCTGGA
GTACAACTACAACAGCCACAACGTCTATATCATGGCCGACAAGCAGAAGAACGGCATCAAGGTGAACTTC
AAGATCCGCCACAACATCGAGGACGGCAGCGTGCAGCTCGCCGACCACTACCAGCAGAACACCCCCATCG
GCGACGGCCCCGTGCTGCTGCCCGACAACCACTACCTGAGCACCCAGTCCGCCCTGAGCAAAGACCCCAA
CGAGAAGCGCGATCACATGGTCCTGCTGGAGTTCGTGACCGCCGCCGGGATCACTCTCGGCATGGACGAG
CTGTACAAGGAATTCTAACTAGAGCTCGCTGATCAGCCTCGACTGTGCCTTCTAGTTGCCAGCCATCTGT
TGTTTGCCCCTCCCCCGTGCCTTCCTTGACCCTGGAAGGTGCCACTCCCACTGTCCTTTCCTAATAAAAT
GAGGAAATTGCATCGCATTGTCTGAGTAGGTGTCATTCTATTCTGGGGGGTGGGGTGGGGCAGGACAGCA
AGGGGGAGGATTGGGAAGAGAATAGCAGGCATGCTGGGGAGCGGCCGCAGGAACCCCTAGTGATGGAGTT
GGCCACTCCCTCTCTGCGCGCTCGCTCGCTCACTGAGGCCGGGCGACCAAAGGTCGCCCGACGCCCGGGC
TTTGCCCGGGCGGCCTCAGTGAGCGAGCGAGCGCGCAGCTGCCTGCAGGGGCGCCTGATGCGGTATTTTC
TCCTTACGCATCTGTGCGGTATTTCACACCGCATA
[95 nt withheld, positions 5496-5590]
T
[46 nt withheld, positions 5592-5637]
C
[141 nt withheld, positions 5639-5779]
CCTTTGACGTTGGAGTCCACGTTCTTT
[37 nt withheld, positions 5807-5843]
ACTCTATCTCGGGCTATTCTTTTGATTTATAAGGGATTTTGCCGATTTCGGTCTATTGGTTAAAAAATGA
GCTGATTTAACAAAAATTTAACGCGAATTTTAACAAAATATTAACGTTTACAATTTTATGGTGCACTCTC
AGTACAATCTGCTCTGATGCCGCATAGTTAAGCCAGCCCCGACACCCGCCAACACCCGCTGACGCGCCCT
GACGGGCTTGTCTGCTCCCGGCATCCGCTTACAGACAAGCTGTGACCGTCTCCGGGAGCTGCATGTGTCA
GAGGTTTTCACCGTCATCACCGAAACGCGCGAGACGAAAGGGCCTCGTGATACGCCTATTTTTATAGGTT
AATGTCATGATAATAATGGTTTCTTAGACGTCAGGTGGCACTTTTCGGGGAAATGTGCGCGGAACCCCTA
TTTGTTTATTTTTCTAAATACATTCAAATATGTATCCGCTCATGAGACAATAACCCTGATAAATGCTTCA
ATAATATTGAAAAAGGAAGAGTATGAGTATTCAACATTTCCGTGTCGCCCTTATTCCCTTTTTTGCGGCA
TTTTGCCTTCCTGTTTTTGCTCACCCAGAAACGCTGGTGAAAGTAAAAGATGCTGAAGATCAGTTGGGTG
CACGAGTGGGTTACATCGAACTGGATCTCAACAGCGGTAAGATCCTTGAGAGTTTTCGCCCCGAAGAACG
TTTTCCAATGATGAGCACTTTTAAAGTTCTGCTATGTGGCGCGGTATTATCCCGTATTGACGCCGGGCAA
GAGCAACTCGGTCGCCGCATACACTATTCTCAGAATGACTTGGTTGAGTACTCACCAGTCACAGAAAAGC
ATCTTACGGATGGCATGACAGTAAGAGAATTATGCAGTGCTGCCATAACCATGAGTGATAACACTGCGGC
CAACTTACTTCTGACAACGATCGGAGGACCGAAGGAGCTAACCGCTTTTTTGCACAACATGGGGGATCAT
GTAACTCGCCTTGATCGTTGGGAACCGGAGCTGAATGAAGCCATACCAAACGACGAGCGTGACACCACGA
TGCCTGTAGCAATGGCAACAACGTTGCGCAAACTATTAACTGGCGAACTACTTACTCTAGCTTCCCGGCA
ACAATTAATAGACTGGATGGAGGCGGATAAAGTTGCAGGACCACTTCTGCGCTCGGCCCTTCCGGCTGGC
TGGTTTATTGCTGATAAATCTGGAGCCGGTGAGCGTGGAAGCCGCGGTATCATTGCAGCACTGGGGCCAG
ATGGTAAGCCCTCCCGTATCGTAGTTATCTACACGACGGGGAGTCAGGCAACTATGGATGAACGAAATAG
ACAGATCGCTGAGATAGGTGCCTCACTGATTAAGCATTGGTAACTGTCAGACCAAGTTTACTCATATATA
CTTTAGATTGATTTAAAACTTCATTTTTAATTTAAAAGGATCTAGGTGAAGATCCTTTTTGATAATCTCA
TGACCAAAATCCCTTAACGTGAGTTTTCGTTCCACTGAGCGTCAGACCCCGTAGAAAAGATCAAAGGATC
TTCTTGAGATCCTTTTTTTCTGCGCGTAATCTGCTGCTTGCAAACAAAAAAACCACCGCTACCAGCGGTG
GTTTGTTTGCCGGATCAAGAGCTACCAACTCTTTTTCCGAAGGTAACTGGCTTCAGCAGAGCGCAGATAC
CAAATACTGTTCTTCTAGTGTAGCCGTAGTTAGGCCACCACTTCAAGAACTCTGTAGCACCGCCTACATA
CCTCGCTCTGCTAATCCTGTTACCAGTGGCTGCTGCCAGTGGCGATAAGTCGTGTCTTACCGGGTTGGAC
TCAAGACGATAGTTACCGGATAAGGCGCAGCGGTCGGGCTGAACGGGGGGTTCGTGCACACAGCCCAGCT
TGGAGCGAACGACCTACACCGAACTGAGATACCTACAGCGTGAGCTATGAGAAAGCGCCACGCTTCCCGA
AGGGAGAAAGGCGGACAGGTATCCGGTAAGCGGCAGGGTCGGAACAGGAGAGCGCACGAGGGAGCTTCCA
GGGGGAAACGCCTGGTATCTTTATAGTCCTGTCGGGTTTCGCCACCTCTGACTTGAGCGTCGATTTTTGT
GATGCTCGTCAGGGGGGCGGAGCCTATGGAAAAACGCCAGCAACGCGGCCTTTTTACGGTTCCTGGCCTT
TTGCTGGCCTTTTGCTCACATGTGAGGGCCTATTTCCCATGATTCCTTCATATTTGCATATACGATACAA
GGCTGTTAGAGAGATAATTGGAATTAATTTGACTGTAAACACAAAGATATTAGTACAAAATACGTGACGT
AGAAAGTAATAATTTCTTGGGTAGTTTGCAGTTTTAAAATTATGTTTTAAAATGGACTATCATATGCTTA
CCGTAACTTGAAAGTATTTCGATTTCTTGGCTTTATATATCTTGTGGAAAGGACGAAACACCGAGTTTTC
CACAGTAAGACCGTTTTAGAGCTAGAAATAGCAAGTTAAAATAAGGCTAGTCCGTTATCAACTTGAAAAA
GTGGCACCGAGTCGGTGCTTTTTTGTTTTAGAGCTAGAAATAGCAAGTTAAAATAAGGCTAGTCCGTTTT
TAGCGCGTGCGCCAATTCTGCAGACAAATGGCTCTAGAGGTACC
